Addgene plasmid #83935: pLenti-sgCTRL-2
Purpose: Lentiviral vector expressing a control sgRNA. NOTE: This plasmid does NOT contain Cas9.
Depositing lab: David Sabatini. Depositing organization: Whitehead Institute for Biomedical Research. Publication: A genome-wide CRISPR screen identifies a restricted set of HIV host dependency factors. Park RJ, Wang T, Koundakjian D, Hultquist JF, Lamothe-Molina P, Monel B, Schumann K, Yu H, Krupzcak KM, Garcia-Beltran W, Piechocka-Trocha A, Krogan NJ, Marson A, Sabatini DM, Lander ES, Hacohen N, Walker BD. Nat Genet. 2016 Dec 19. doi: 10.1038/ng.3741. PubMed 27992415.
Backbone
  Vector backbone: pLenti-sgRNA
  Vector type: Mammalian Expression, Lentiviral, CRISPR
  Selectable markers: Puromycin
Growth in bacteria
  Bacterial resistance: Ampicillin, 100 μg/mL
  Growth temperature: 37°C
  Growth strain: NEB Stable
  Copy number: High Copy
Gene/Insert
  Gene/Insert name: sgCTRL-2
  gRNA/shRNA sequence: ATTATACCTCTTCACAGCTG
  Promoter: U6
  Cloning method: Restriction Enzyme; 5′ cloning site BsmBI (destroyed during cloning); 3′ cloning site BsmBI (destroyed during cloning)
  Sequencing primers: 5′ CATATACGATACAAGGCTGTT
Terms and licenses: Academic/Nonprofit Terms; Industry Terms: Not Available to Industry
How to cite: pLenti-sgCTRL-2 was a gift from David Sabatini (Addgene plasmid # 83935 ; http://n2t.net/addgene:83935 ; RRID:Addgene_83935)
