[The description below was written by a language model from this plasmid's Addgene catalogue record and pLannotate feature annotations shown in this document.]
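Description:
pLenti-sgCTRL-2 is a 7.3 kb lentiviral CRISPR vector built on the pLenti-sgRNA backbone that delivers a control single guide RNA to mammalian cells. It does not encode Cas9, so the nuclease must be supplied separately, for example from a Cas9-expressing cell line or a second vector. In bacteria it is maintained through a high-copy ColE1/pUC-type origin and selected with ampicillin via the bla gene. The plasmid backbone also carries an f1 origin, an SV40 origin and poly(A) signal, and remnants of lac and T7/T3 promoter elements that play no role in the viral payload.

The transfer cassette has a third-generation-style layout. An RSV promoter replaces the U3 region of a truncated HIV-1 5' LTR to drive genomic RNA production in packaging cells. It is followed by the Ψ packaging signal with a partial gag sequence, the Rev response element for Rev-dependent nuclear export, and a cPPT/CTS. A ΔU3 self-inactivating 3' LTR closes the cassette.

Between the LTRs, a human U6 RNA polymerase III promoter transcribes the sgCTRL-2 spacer fused to the Streptococcus pyogenes guide RNA scaffold. The spacer was inserted at BsmBI sites that were destroyed during cloning. Downstream, an EF-1α core promoter expresses puromycin N-acetyltransferase, allowing puromycin selection of transduced cells, and a WPRE enhances transcript expression.

The record describes the guide only as a control and does not state what, if anything, it targets. The plasmid was deposited with a genome-wide CRISPR screen for HIV host dependency factors, and it serves as a control alongside gene-targeting sgRNAs in the same backbone.
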