Features (pLannotate 1.2.2; 27 found; start..end, strand, type, name):
      5..231     +  promoter       RSV promoter: Rous sarcoma virus enhancer/promoter
    232..412     +  LTR            5' LTR (truncated): truncated 5' long terminal repeat (LTR) from HIV-1
    459..584     +  misc_feature   HIV-1 Ψ: packaging signal of human immunodeficiency virus type 1
    568..931     +  CDS            HIV-1 gag (fragment): gag protein from human immunodeficiency virus 1; gag
   1077..1310    +  misc_feature   RRE: The Rev response element (RRE) of HIV-1 allows for Rev-dependent mRNA export from the nucleus to the cytoplasm.
   1687..1713    +  CDS            Rev (fragment): human immunodeficiency virus 1 (HIV-1) Rev protein; rev; enhances nuclear export of unspliced and incompletely spliced viral mRNAs
   1717..1957    +  promoter       U6 promoter: RNA polymerase III promoter for human U6 snRNA
   1987..2062    +  misc_RNA       gRNA scaffold: guide RNA scaffold for the Streptococcus pyogenes CRISPR/Cas9 system
   2110..2227    +  misc_feature   cPPT/CTS: central polypurine tract and central termination sequence of HIV-1
   2296..2507    +  promoter       EF-1α core promoter: core promoter for human elongation factor EF-1α
   2533..3132    +  CDS            PuroR (fragment): puromycin N-acetyltransferase; pac from Streptomyces; confers resistance to puromycin
   3148..3736    +  misc_feature   WPRE: woodchuck hepatitis virus posttranscriptional regulatory element
   3787..3806    +  misc_feature   cPPT/CTS (fragment): central polypurine tract and central termination sequence of HIV-1
   3808..4041    +  LTR            3' LTR (ΔU3): self-inactivating 3' long terminal repeat (LTR) from HIV-1
   4119..4240    +  polyA_signal   SV40 poly(A) signal: SV40 polyadenylation signal
   4280..4415    +  rep_origin     SV40 ori: SV40 origin of replication
   4436..4454    -  promoter       T7 promoter: promoter for bacteriophage T7 RNA polymerase
   4462..4617    +  CDS            lacZα (fragment): LacZα fragment of β-galactosidase; lacZ fragment
   4622..5050    +  rep_origin     f1 ori (sequence partly withheld): f1 bacteriophage origin of replication; arrow indicates direction of (+) strand synthesis
   5103..5207    +  promoter       AmpR promoter: bla
   5208..6068    +  CDS            AmpR: β-lactamase; bla; confers resistance to ampicillin, carbenicillin, and related antibiotics
   6239..6827    +  rep_origin     ori: high-copy-number ColE1/pMB1/pBR322/pUC origin of replication
   7010..7102    +  CDS            lacI (fragment): lac repressor; lacI; The lac repressor binds to the lac operator to inhibit transcription in E. coli. This inhibition can be relieved by adding lactose or isopropyl-β-D-thiogalactopyranoside (IPTG).
   7115..7136    +  protein_bind   CAP binding site: CAP binding activates transcription in the presence of cAMP. E. coli catabolite activator protein
   7151..7181    +  promoter       lac promoter: promoter for the E. coli lac operon
   7189..7205    +  protein_bind   lac operator: The lac repressor binds to the lac operator to inhibit transcription in E. coli. This inhibition can be relieved by adding lactose or isopropyl-β-D-thiogalactopyranoside (IPTG). lac repressor encoded by lacI
   7250..7268    +  promoter       T3 promoter: promoter for bacteriophage T3 RNA polymerase
>Addgene plasmid #83935 | pLenti-sgCTRL-2 | addgene full sequence | sequence record 163173 | Addgene Assembled Sequence
TTAATGTAGTCTTATGCAATACTCTTGTAGTCTTGCAACATGGTAACGATGAGTTAGCAACATGCCTTAC
AAGGAGAGAAAAAGCACCGTGCATGCCGATTGGTGGAAGTAAGGTGGTACGATCGTGCCTTATTAGGAAG
GCAACAGACGGGTCTGACATGGATTGGACGAACCACTGAATTGCCGCATTGCAGAGATATTGTATTTAAG
TGCCTAGCTCGATACATAAACGGGTCTCTCTGGTTAGACCAGATCTGAGCCTGGGAGCTCTCTGGCTAAC
TAGGGAACCCACTGCTTAAGCCTCAATAAAGCTTGCCTTGAGTGCTTCAAGTAGTGTGTGCCCGTCTGTT
GTGTGACTCTGGTAACTAGAGATCCCTCAGACCCTTTTAGTCAGTGTGGAAAATCTCTAGCAGTGGCGCC
CGAACAGGGACTTGAAAGCGAAAGGGAAACCAGAGGAGCTCTCTCGACGCAGGACTCGGCTTGCTGAAGC
GCGCACGGCAAGAGGCGAGGGGCGGCGACTGGTGAGTACGCCAAAAATTTTGACTAGCGGAGGCTAGAAG
GAGAGAGATGGGTGCGAGAGCGTCAGTATTAAGCGGGGGAGAATTAGATCGCGATGGGAAAAAATTCGGT
TAAGGCCAGGGGGAAAGAAAAAATATAAATTAAAACATATAGTATGGGCAAGCAGGGAGCTAGAACGATT
CGCAGTTAATCCTGGCCTGTTAGAAACATCAGAAGGCTGTAGACAAATACTGGGACAGCTACAACCATCC
CTTCAGACAGGATCAGAAGAACTTAGATCATTATATAATACAGTAGCAACCCTCTATTGTGTGCATCAAA
GGATAGAGATAAAAGACACCAAGGAAGCTTTAGACAAGATAGAGGAAGAGCAAAACAAAAGTAAGACCAC
CGCACAGCAAGCGGCCGCTGATCTTCAGACCTGGAGGAGGAGATATGAGGGACAATTGGAGAAGTGAATT
ATATAAATATAAAGTAGTAAAAATTGAACCATTAGGAGTAGCACCCACCAAGGCAAAGAGAAGAGTGGTG
CAGAGAGAAAAAAGAGCAGTGGGAATAGGAGCTTTGTTCCTTGGGTTCTTGGGAGCAGCAGGAAGCACTA
TGGGCGCAGCGTCAATGACGCTGACGGTACAGGCCAGACAATTATTGTCTGGTATAGTGCAGCAGCAGAA
CAATTTGCTGAGGGCTATTGAGGCGCAACAGCATCTGTTGCAACTCACAGTCTGGGGCATCAAGCAGCTC
CAGGCAAGAATCCTGGCTGTGGAAAGATACCTAAAGGATCAACAGCTCCTGGGGATTTGGGGTTGCTCTG
GAAAACTCATTTGCACCACTGCTGTGCCTTGGAATGCTAGTTGGAGTAATAAATCTCTGGAACAGATTTG
GAATCACACGACCTGGATGGAGTGGGACAGAGAAATTAACAATTACACAAGCTTAATACACTCCTTAATT
GAAGAATCGCAAAACCAGCAAGAAAAGAATGAACAAGAATTATTGGAATTAGATAAATGGGCAAGTTTGT
GGAATTGGTTTAACATAACAAATTGGCTGTGGTATATAAAATTATTCATAATGATAGTAGGAGGCTTGGT
AGGTTTAAGAATAGTTTTTGCTGTACTTTCTATAGTGAATAGAGTTAGGCAGGGATATTCACCATTATCG
TTTCAGACCCACCTCCCAACCCCGAGGGGACCCAGAGAGGGCCTATTTCCCATGATTCCTTCATATTTGC
ATATACGATACAAGGCTGTTAGAGAGATAATTAGAATTAATTTGACTGTAAACACAAAGATATTAGTACA
AAATACGTGACGTAGAAAGTAATAATTTCTTGGGTAGTTTGCAGTTTTAAAATTATGTTTTAAAATGGAC
TATCATATGCTTACCGTAACTTGAAAGTATTTCGATTTCTTGGCTTTATATATCTTGTGGAAAGGACGAA
ACACCGATTATACCTCTTCACAGCTGGTTTTAGAGCTAGAAATAGCAAGTTAAAATAAGGCTAGTCCGTT
ATCAACTTGAAAAAGTGGCACCGAGTCGGTGCTTTTTTGAATTCTAGATCTTGAGACAAATGGCAGTATT
CATCCACAATTTTAAAAGAAAAGGGGGGATTGGGGGGTACAGTGCAGGGGAAAGAATAGTAGACATAATA
GCAACAGACATACAAACTAAAGAATTACAAAAACAAATTACAAAAATTCAAAATTTTCGGGTTTATTACA
GGGACAGCAGAGATCCACTTTGGCGCCGGCTCGAGTGGCTCCGGTGCCCGTCAGTGGGCAGAGCGCACAT
CGCCCACAGTCCCCGAGAAGTTGGGGGGAGGGGTCGGCAATTGAACCGGTGCCTAGAGAAGGTGGCGCGG
GGTAAACTGGGAAAGTGATGTCGTGTACTGGCTCCGCCTTTTTCCCGAGGGTGGGGGAGAACCGTATATA
AGTGCAGTAGTCGCCGTGAACGTTCTTTTTCGCAACGGGTTTGCCGCCAGAACACAGGTGTCGTGACGCG
GGATCCGCCACCATGACCGAGTACAAGCCCACGGTGCGCCTCGCCACCCGCGACGACGTCCCCAGGGCCG
TACGCACCCTCGCCGCCGCGTTCGCCGACTACCCCGCCACGCGCCACACCGTCGATCCGGACCGCCACAT
CGAGCGGGTCACCGAGCTGCAAGAACTCTTCCTCACGCGCGTCGGGCTCGACATCGGCAAGGTGTGGGTC
GCGGACGACGGCGCCGCGGTGGCGGTCTGGACCACGCCGGAGAGCGTCGAAGCGGGGGCGGTGTTCGCCG
AGATCGGCCCGCGCATGGCCGAGTTGAGCGGTTCCCGGCTGGCCGCGCAGCAACAGATGGAAGGCCTCCT
GGCGCCGCACCGGCCCAAGGAGCCCGCGTGGTTCCTGGCCACCGTCGGAGTCTCGCCCGACCACCAGGGC
AAGGGTCTGGGCAGCGCCGTCGTGCTCCCCGGAGTGGAGGCGGCCGAGCGCGCCGGGGTGCCCGCCTTCC
TGGAGACCTCCGCGCCCCGCAACCTCCCCTTCTACGAGCGGCTCGGCTTCACCGTCACCGCCGACGTCGA
GGTGCCCGAAGGACCGCGCACCTGGTGCATGACCCGCAAGCCCGGTGCCTGAACGCGTTAAGTCGACAAT
CAACCTCTGGATTACAAAATTTGTGAAAGATTGACTGGTATTCTTAACTATGTTGCTCCTTTTACGCTAT
GTGGATACGCTGCTTTAATGCCTTTGTATCATGCTATTGCTTCCCGTATGGCTTTCATTTTCTCCTCCTT
GTATAAATCCTGGTTGCTGTCTCTTTATGAGGAGTTGTGGCCCGTTGTCAGGCAACGTGGCGTGGTGTGC
ACTGTGTTTGCTGACGCAACCCCCACTGGTTGGGGCATTGCCACCACCTGTCAGCTCCTTTCCGGGACTT
TCGCTTTCCCCCTCCCTATTGCCACGGCGGAACTCATCGCCGCCTGCCTTGCCCGCTGCTGGACAGGGGC
TCGGCTGTTGGGCACTGACAATTCCGTGGTGTTGTCGGGGAAATCATCGTCCTTTCCTTGGCTGCTCGCC
TGTGTTGCCACCTGGATTCTGCGCGGGACGTCCTTCTGCTACGTCCCTTCGGCCCTCAATCCAGCGGACC
TTCCTTCCCGCGGCCTGCTGCCGGCTCTGCGGCCTCTTCCGCGTCTTCGCCTTCGCCCTCAGACGAGTCG
GATCTCCCTTTGGGCCGCCTCCCCGCGTCGACTTTAAGACCAATGACTTACAAGGCAGCTGTAGATCTTA
GCCACTTTTTAAAAGAAAAGGGGGGACTGGAAGGGCTAATTCACTCCCAACGAAGACAAGATCTGCTTTT
TGCTTGTACTGGGTCTCTCTGGTTAGACCAGATCTGAGCCTGGGAGCTCTCTGGCTAACTAGGGAACCCA
CTGCTTAAGCCTCAATAAAGCTTGCCTTGAGTGCTTCAAGTAGTGTGTGCCCGTCTGTTGTGTGACTCTG
GTAACTAGAGATCCCTCAGACCCTTTTAGTCAGTGTGGAAAATCTCTAGCAGTACGTATAGTAGTTCATG
TCATCTTATTATTCAGTATTTATAACTTGCAAAGAAATGAATATCAGAGAGTGAGAGGAACTTGTTTATT
GCAGCTTATAATGGTTACAAATAAAGCAATAGCATCACAAATTTCACAAATAAAGCATTTTTTTCACTGC
ATTCTAGTTGTGGTTTGTCCAAACTCATCAATGTATCTTATCATGTCTGGCTCTAGCTATCCCGCCCCTA
ACTCCGCCCATCCCGCCCCTAACTCCGCCCAGTTCCGCCCATTCTCCGCCCCATGGCTGACTAATTTTTT
TTATTTATGCAGAGGCCGAGGCCGCCTCGGCCTCTGAGCTATTCCAGAAGTAGTGAGGAGGCTTTTTTGG
AGGCCTAGGGACGTACCCAATTCGCCCTATAGTGAGTCGTATTACGCGCGCTCACTGGCCGTCGTTTTAC
AACGTCGTGACTGGGAAAACCCTGGCGTTACCCAACTTAATCGCCTTGCAGCACATCCCCCTTTCGCCAG
CTGGCGTAATAGCGAAGAGGCCCGCACCGATCGCCCTTCCCAACAGTTGCGCAGCCTGAATGGCGAATGG
G
[124 nt withheld, positions 4622-4745]
C
[91 nt withheld, positions 4747-4837]
A
[49 nt withheld, positions 4839-4887]
CCTTTGACGTTGGAGTCCACGTTCTTT
[37 nt withheld, positions 4915-4951]
ACCCTATCTCGGTCTATTCTTTTGATTTATAAGGGATTTTGCCGATTTCGGCCTATTGGTTAAAAAATGA
GCTGATTTAACAAAAATTTAACGCGAATTTTAACAAAATATTAACGCTTACAATTTAGGTGGCACTTTTC
GGGGAAATGTGCGCGGAACCCCTATTTGTTTATTTTTCTAAATACATTCAAATATGTATCCGCTCATGAG
ACAATAACCCTGATAAATGCTTCAATAATATTGAAAAAGGAAGAGTATGAGTATTCAACATTTCCGTGTC
GCCCTTATTCCCTTTTTTGCGGCATTTTGCCTTCCTGTTTTTGCTCACCCAGAAACGCTGGTGAAAGTAA
AAGATGCTGAAGATCAGTTGGGTGCACGAGTGGGTTACATCGAACTGGATCTCAACAGCGGTAAGATCCT
TGAGAGTTTTCGCCCCGAAGAACGTTTTCCAATGATGAGCACTTTTAAAGTTCTGCTATGTGGCGCGGTA
TTATCCCGTATTGACGCCGGGCAAGAGCAACTCGGTCGCCGCATACACTATTCTCAGAATGACTTGGTTG
AGTACTCACCAGTCACAGAAAAGCATCTTACGGATGGCATGACAGTAAGAGAATTATGCAGTGCTGCCAT
AACCATGAGTGATAACACTGCGGCCAACTTACTTCTGACAACGATCGGAGGACCGAAGGAGCTAACCGCT
TTTTTGCACAACATGGGGGATCATGTAACTCGCCTTGATCGTTGGGAACCGGAGCTGAATGAAGCCATAC
CAAACGACGAGCGTGACACCACGATGCCTGTAGCAATGGCAACAACGTTGCGCAAACTATTAACTGGCGA
ACTACTTACTCTAGCTTCCCGGCAACAATTAATAGACTGGATGGAGGCGGATAAAGTTGCAGGACCACTT
CTGCGCTCGGCCCTTCCGGCTGGCTGGTTTATTGCTGATAAATCTGGAGCCGGTGAGCGTGGGTCTCGCG
GTATCATTGCAGCACTGGGGCCAGATGGTAAGCCCTCCCGTATCGTAGTTATCTACACGACGGGGAGTCA
GGCAACTATGGATGAACGAAATAGACAGATCGCTGAGATAGGTGCCTCACTGATTAAGCATTGGTAACTG
TCAGACCAAGTTTACTCATATATACTTTAGATTGATTTAAAACTTCATTTTTAATTTAAAAGGATCTAGG
TGAAGATCCTTTTTGATAATCTCATGACCAAAATCCCTTAACGTGAGTTTTCGTTCCACTGAGCGTCAGA
CCCCGTAGAAAAGATCAAAGGATCTTCTTGAGATCCTTTTTTTCTGCGCGTAATCTGCTGCTTGCAAACA
AAAAAACCACCGCTACCAGCGGTGGTTTGTTTGCCGGATCAAGAGCTACCAACTCTTTTTCCGAAGGTAA
CTGGCTTCAGCAGAGCGCAGATACCAAATACTGTTCTTCTAGTGTAGCCGTAGTTAGGCCACCACTTCAA
GAACTCTGTAGCACCGCCTACATACCTCGCTCTGCTAATCCTGTTACCAGTGGCTGCTGCCAGTGGCGAT
AAGTCGTGTCTTACCGGGTTGGACTCAAGACGATAGTTACCGGATAAGGCGCAGCGGTCGGGCTGAACGG
GGGGTTCGTGCACACAGCCCAGCTTGGAGCGAACGACCTACACCGAACTGAGATACCTACAGCGTGAGCT
ATGAGAAAGCGCCACGCTTCCCGAAGGGAGAAAGGCGGACAGGTATCCGGTAAGCGGCAGGGTCGGAACA
GGAGAGCGCACGAGGGAGCTTCCAGGGGGAAACGCCTGGTATCTTTATAGTCCTGTCGGGTTTCGCCACC
TCTGACTTGAGCGTCGATTTTTGTGATGCTCGTCAGGGGGGCGGAGCCTATGGAAAAACGCCAGCAACGC
GGCCTTTTTACGGTTCCTGGCCTTTTGCTGGCCTTTTGCTCACATGTTCTTTCCTGCGTTATCCCCTGAT
TCTGTGGATAACCGTATTACCGCCTTTGAGTGAGCTGATACCGCTCGCCGCAGCCGAACGACCGAGCGCA
GCGAGTCAGTGAGCGAGGAAGCGGAAGAGCGCCCAATACGCAAACCGCCTCTCCCCGCGCGTTGGCCGAT
TCATTAATGCAGCTGGCACGACAGGTTTCCCGACTGGAAAGCGGGCAGTGAGCGCAACGCAATTAATGTG
AGTTAGCTCACTCATTAGGCACCCCAGGCTTTACACTTTATGCTTCCGGCTCGTATGTTGTGTGGAATTG
TGAGCGGATAACAATTTCACACAGGAAACAGCTATGACCATGATTACGCCAAGCGCGCAATTAACCCTCA
CTAAAGGGAACAAAAGCTGGAGCTGCAAGC
