>Addgene plasmid #83935 | pLenti-sgCTRL-2 | addgene partial sequence | sequence record 163169 | hU6-F 5'-GAGGGCCTATTTCCCATGATT-3'
ATACAAGGCTGTTAGAGAGATAATTAGAATTAATTTGACTGTAAACACAAAGATATTAGTACAAAATACG
TGACGTAGAAAGTAATAATTTCTTGGGTAGTTTGCAGTTTTAAAATTATGTTTTAAAATGGACTATCATA
TGCTTACCGTAACTTGAAAGTATTTCGATTTCTTGGCTTTATATATCTTGTGGAAAGGACGAAACACCGA
TTATACCTCTTCACAGCTGGTTTTAGAGCTAGAAATAGCAAGTTAAAATAAGGCTAGTCCGTTATCAACT
TGAAAAAGTGGCACCGAGTCGGTGCTTTTTTGAATTCTAGATCTTGAGACAAATGGCAGTATTCATCCAC
AATTTTAAAAGAAAAGGGGGGATTGGGGGGTACAGTGCAGGGGAAAGAATAGTAGACATAATAGCAACAG
ACATACAAACTAAAGAATTACAAAAACAAATTACAAAAATTCAAAATTTTCGGGTTTATTACAGGGACAG
CAGAGATCCACTTTGGCGCCGGCTCGAGTGGCTCCGGTGCCCGTCAGTGGGCAGAGCGCACATCGCCCAC
AGTCCCCGAGAAGTTGGGGGGAGGGGTCGGCAATTGAACCGGTGCCTAGAGAAGGTGGCGCGGGGTAAAC
TGGGAAAGTGATGTCGTGTACTGGCTCCGCCTTTTTCCCGAGGGTGGGGGAGAACCGTATATAAGTGCAG
TAGTCGCCGTGAACGTTCTTTTTCGCAACGGGTTTGCCGCCAGAACACAGGTGTCGTGACGCGGGATCCG
CCACCATGACCGAGTACAAGCCCACGGTGCGCCTCGCCACCCGCGACGACGTCCCCAGGGCCGTACGCAC
CCTCGCCGCCGCGTTCGCCGACTACCCCGCCACGCGCCACACCGTCGATCCGGACCGCCACATCGAGCGG
GTCACCGAGCTGCAAGAACTCTTCCTCACGCGCGTCGGGCTCGACATCGGCAAGG
