>Addgene plasmid #83935 | pLenti-sgCTRL-2 | addgene partial sequence | sequence record 163172 | StrepPyoCas9-5UTR-F 5'-CGGTGCCACTTTTTCAAGTTG-3'
CTTGCTATTTCTAGCTCTAAAACCAGCTGTGAAGAGGTATAATCGGTGTTTCGTCCTTTCCACAAGATAT
ATAAAGCCAAGAAATCGAAATACTTTCAAGTTACGGTAAGCATATGATAGTCCATTTTAAAACATAATTT
TAAAACTGCAAACTACCCAAGAAATTATTACTTTCTACGTCACGTATTTTGTACTAATATCTTTGTGTTT
ACAGTCAAATTAATTCTAATTATCTCTCTAACAGCCTTGTATCGTATATGCAAATATGAAGGAATCATGG
GAAATAGGCCCTCTCTGGGTCCCCTCGGGGTTGGGAGGTGGGTCTGAAACGATAATGGTGAATATCCCTG
CCTAACTCTATTCACTATAGAAAGTACAGCAAAAACTATTCTTAAACCTACCAAGCCTCCTACTATCATT
ATGAATAATTTTATATACCACAGCCAATTTGTTATGTTAAACCAATTCCACAAACTTGCCCATTTATCTA
ATTCCAATAATTCTTGTTCATTCTTTTCTTGCTGGTTTTGCGATTCTTCAATTAAGGAGTGTATTAAGCT
TGTGTAATTGTTAATTTCTCTGTCCCACTCCATCCAGGTCGTGTGATTCCAAATCTGTTCCAGAGATTTA
TTACTCCAACTAGCATTCCAAGGCACAGCAGTGGTGCAAATGAGTTTTCCAGAGCAACCCCAAATCCCCA
GGAGCTGTTGATCCTTTAGGTATCTTTCCACAGCCAGGATTCTTGCCTGGAGCTGCTTGATGCCCCAGAC
TGTGAGTTGCAACAGATGCTGTTGCGCCTCAATAGCCCTCAGCAAATTGTTCTGCTGCTGCACTATACCA
GACAATAATTGTCTGGCCTGTACCGTCAGCGTCATTGACGCTGCGCCCATAGTGCTTCCTGCTGCTCCCA
AGAACCCAAGGAACAAAGCTCCTATTCCCACTGCTCTTTTTTCTCTCTGCACCACTCTTCTCTTTGCCTT
G
